>Addgene plasmid #226957 | PX458 V3 | addgene full sequence | sequence record 450777 | Addgene NGS Result
GGTGATGCTCTGGTGGATCAGGGTGGCGTCCAGCACCTCTTTGGTGCTGGTGTACCTCTTCCGGTCGATG
GTGGTGTCAAAGTACTTGAAGGCGGCAGGGGCTCCCAGATTGGTCAGGGTAAACAGGTGGATGATATTCT
CGGCCTGCTCTCTGATGGGCTTATCCCGGTGCTTGTTGTAGGCGGACAGCACTTTGTCCAGATTAGCGTC
GGCCAGGATCACTCTCTTGGAGAACTCGCTGATCTGCTCGATGATCTCGTCCAGGTAGTGCTTGTGCTGT
TCCACAAACAGCTGTTTCTGCTCATTATCCTCGGGGGAGCCCTTCAGCTTCTCATAGTGGCTGGCCAGGT
ACAGGAAGTTCACATATTTGGAGGGCAGGGCCAGTTCGTTTCCCTTCTGCAGTTCGCCGGCAGAGGCCAG
CATTCTCTTCCGGCCGTTTTCCAGCTCGAACAGGGAGTACTTAGGCAGCTTGATGATCAGGTCCTTTTTC
ACTTCTTTGTAGCCCTTGGCTTCCAGAAAGTCGATGGGATTCTTCTCGAAGCTGCTTCTTTCCATGATGG
TGATCCCCAGCAGCTCTTTCACACTCTTCAGTTTCTTGGACTTGCCCTTTTCCACTTTGGCCACCACCAG
CACAGAATAGGCCACGGTGGGGCTGTCGAAGCCGCCGTACTTCTTAGGGTCCCAGTCCTTCTTTCTGGCG
ATCAGCTTATCGCTGTTCCTCTTGGGCAGGATAGACTCTTTGCTGAAGCCGCCTGTCTGCACCTCGGTCT
TTTTCACGATATTCACTTGGGGCATGCTCAGCACTTTCCGCACGGTGGCAAAATCCCGGCCCTTATCCCA
CACGATCTCCCCGGTTTCGCCGTTTGTCTCGATCAGAGGCCGCTTCCGGATCTCGCCGTTGGCCAGGGTA
ATCTCGGTCTTGAAAAAGTTCATGATGTTGCTGTAGAAGAAGTACTTGGCGGTAGCCTTGCCGATTTCCT
GCTCGCTCTTGGCGATCATCTTCCGCACGTCGTACACCTTGTAGTCGCCGTACACGAACTCGCTTTCCAG
CTTAGGGTACTTTTTGATCAGGGCGGTTCCCACGACGGCGTTCAGGTAGGCGTCGTGGGCGTGGTGGTAG
TTGTTGATCTCGCGCACTTTGTAAAACTGGAAATCCTTCCGGAAATCGGACACCAGCTTGGACTTCAGGG
TGATCACTTTCACTTCCCGGATCAGCTTGTCATTCTCGTCGTACTTAGTGTTCATCCGGGAGTCCAGGAT
CTGTGCCACGTGCTTTGTGATCTGCCGGGTTTCCACCAGCTGTCTCTTGATGAAGCCGGCCTTATCCAGT
TCGCTCAGGCCGCCTCTCTCGGCCTTGGTCAGATTGTCGAACTTTCTCTGGGTAATCAGCTTGGCGTTCA
GCAGCTGCCGCCAGTAGTTCTTCATCTTCTTCACGACCTCTTCGGAGGGCACGTTGTCGCTCTTGCCCCG
GTTCTTGTCGCTTCTGGTCAGCACCTTGTTGTCGATGGAGTCGTCCTTCAGAAAGCTCTGAGGCACGATA
TGGTCCACATCGTAGTCGGACAGCCGGTTGATGTCCAGTTCCTGGTCCACGTACATATCCCGCCCATTCT
GCAGGTAGTACAGGTACAGCTTCTCGTTCTGCAGCTGGGTGTTTTCCACGGGGTGTTCTTTCAGGATCTG
GCTGCCCAGCTCTTTGATGCCCTCTTCGATCCGCTTCATTCTCTCGCGGCTGTTCTTCTGTCCCTTCTGG
GTGGTCTGGTTCTCTCTGGCCATTTCGATCACGATGTTCTCGGGCTTGTGCCGGCCCATCACTTTCACGA
GCTCGTCCACCACCTTCACTGTCTGCAGGATGCCCTTCTTAATGGCGGGGCTGCCGGCCAGATTGGCAAT
GTGCTCGTGCAGGCTATCGCCCTGGCCGGACACCTGGGCTTTCTGGATGTCCTCTTTAAAGGTCAGGCTG
TCGTCGTGGATCAGCTGCATGAAGTTTCTGTTGGCGAAGCCGTCGGACTTCAGGAAATCCAGGATTGTCT
TGCCGGACTGCTTGTCCCGGATGCCGTTGATCAGCTTCCGGCTCAGCCTGCCCCAGCCGGTGTATCTCCG
CCGCTTCAGCTGCTTCATCACTTTGTCGTCGAACAGGTGGGCATAGGTTTTCAGCCGTTCCTCGATCATC
TCTCTGTCCTCAAACAGTGTCAGGGTCAGCACGATATCTTCCAGAATGTCCTCGTTTTCCTCATTGTCCA
GGAAGTCCTTGTCCTTGATAATTTTCAGCAGATCGTGGTATGTGCCCAGGGAGGCGTTGAACCGATCTTC
CACGCCGGAGATTTCCACGGAGTCGAAGCACTCGATTTTCTTGAAGTAGTCCTCTTTCAGCTGCTTCACG
GTCACTTTCCGGTTGGTCTTGAACAGCAGGTCCACGATGGCCTTTTTCTGCTCGCCGCTCAGGAAGGCGG
GCTTTCTCATTCCCTCGGTCACGTATTTCACTTTGGTCAGCTCGTTATACACGGTGAAGTACTCGTACAG
CAGGCTGTGCTTGGGCAGCACCTTCTCGTTGGGCAGGTTCTTATCGAAGTTGGTCATCCGCTCGATGAAG
CTCTGGGCGGAAGCGCCCTTGTCCACCACTTCCTCGAAGTTCCAGGGGGTGATGGTTTCCTCGCTCTTTC
TGGTCATCCAGGCGAATCTGCTGTTTCCCCTGGCCAGAGGGCCCACGTAGTAGGGGATGCGGAAGGTCAG
GATCTTCTCGATCTTTTCCCGGTTGTCCTTCAGGAATGGGTAAAAATCTTCCTGCCGCCGCAGAATGGCG
TGCAGCTCTCCCAGGTGGATCTGGTGGGGGATGCTGCCGTTGTCGAAGGTCCGCTGCTTCCGCAGCAGGT
CCTCTCTGTTCAGCTTCACGAGCAGTTCCTCGGTGCCGTCCATCTTTTCCAGGATGGGCTTGATGAACTT
GTAGAACTCTTCCTGGCTGGCTCCGCCGTCAATGTAGCCGGCGTAGCCGTTCTTGCTCTGGTCGAAGAAA
ATCTCTTTGTACTTCTCAGGCAGCTGCTGCCGCACGAGAGCTTTCAGCAGGGTCAGGTCCTGGTGGTGCT
CGTCGTATCTCTTGATCATAGAGGCGCTCAGGGGGGCCTTGGTGATCTCGGTGTTCACTCTCAGGATGTC
GCTCAGCAGGATGGCGTCGGACAGGTTCTTGGCGGCCAGAAACAGGTCGGCGTACTGGTCGCCGATCTGG
GCCAGCAGGTTGTCCAGGTCGTCGTCGTAGGTGTCCTTGCTCAGCTGCAGTTTGGCATCCTCGGCCAGGT
CGAAGTTGCTCTTGAAGTTGGGGGTCAGGCCCAGGCTCAGGGCAATCAGGTTTCCGAACAGGCCATTCTT
CTTCTCGCCGGGCAGCTGGGCGATCAGATTTTCCAGCCGTCTGCTCTTGCTCAGTCTGGCAGACAGGATG
GCCTTGGCGTCCACGCCGCTGGCGTTGATGGGGTTTTCCTCGAACAGCTGGTTGTAGGTCTGCACCAGCT
GGATGAACAGCTTGTCCACGTCGCTGTTGTCGGGGTTCAGGTCGCCCTCGATCAGGAAGTGGCCCCGGAA
CTTGATCATGTGGGCCAGGGCCAGATAGATCAGCCGCAGGTCGGCCTTGTCGGTGCTGTCCACCAGTTTC
TTTCTCAGGTGGTAGATGGTGGGGTACTTCTCGTGGTAGGCCACCTCGTCCACGATGTTGCCGAAGATGG
GGTGCCGCTCGTGCTTCTTATCCTCTTCCACCAGGAAGGACTCTTCCAGTCTGTGGAAGAAGCTGTCGTC
CACCTTGGCCATCTCGTTGCTGAAGATCTCTTGCAGATAGCAGATCCGGTTCTTCCGTCTGGTGTATCTT
CTTCTGGCGGTTCTCTTCAGCCGGGTGGCCTCGGCTGTTTCGCCGCTGTCGAACAGCAGGGCTCCGATCA
GGTTCTTCTTGATGCTGTGCCGGTCGGTGTTGCCCAGCACCTTGAATTTCTTGCTGGGCACCTTGTACTC
GTCGGTGATCACGGCCCAGCCCACAGAGTTGGTGCCGATGTCCAGGCCGATGCTGTACTTCTTGTCGGCT
GCTGGGACTCCGTGGATACCGACCTTCCGCTTCTTCTTTGGGGCCATCTTATCGTCATCGTCTTTGTAAT
CAATATCATGATCCTTGTAGTCTCCGTCGTGGTCCTTATAGTCCATGGTGGCACCGGTCCAACCTGAAAA
AAAGTGATTTCAGGCAGGTGCTCCAGGTAATTAAACATTAATACCCCACCAACCAACCATCCCTTAAACC
CTTACCTCTTGCTCAGCTAATTACAGCCCGGAGGAGAAGGGCCGTCCCGCCCGCTCACCTGTGGGAGTAA
CGCGGTCAGTCAGAGCCGGGGCGGGCGGCGCGAGGCGGCGGCGGAGCGGGGCACGGGGCGAAGGCAGCGC
GCAGCGACTCCCGCCCGCCGCGCGCTTCGCTTTTTATAGGGCCGCCGCCGCCGCCGCCTCGCCATAAAAG
GAAACTTTCGGAGCGCGCCGCTCTGATTGGCTGCCGCCGCACCTCTCCGCCTCGCCCCGCCCCGCCCCTC
GCCCCGCCCCGCCCCCCCCCCCCCCCCCCCCCCCCCCCCCCCCCCCCCCCCCCCCCCCCCCCAAAAATAA
AAAAAAAAAAAAAAAAAACATAGGGGGGGGTGGGGAGGGGGGGGAGATGGGGAGAGTGAAGCAGAACGTG
GGGCTCACCTCGACCATGGTAATAGCGATGACTAATACGTAGATGTACTGCCAAGTAGGAAAGTCCCATA
AGGTCATGTACTGGGCACAATGCCAGGCGGGCCATTTACCGTCATTGACGTCAATAGGGGGCGTACTTGG
CATATGATACACTTGATGTACTGCCAAGTGGGCAGTTTACCGTAAATACTCCACCCATTGACGTCAATGG
AAAGTCCCTATTGGCGTTACTATTGACGTCAATGGGCGGGGGTCGTTGGGCGGTCAGCCAGGCGGGCCAT
TTACCGTAAGTTATGTAACGGGTACCTCTAGAGCCATTTGTCTGCAGAATTGGCGCACGCGCTAAAAACG
GACTAGCCTTATTTTAACTTGCTATTTCTAGCTCTAAAACAAAAAAGCACCGACTCGGTGCCACTTTTTC
AAGTTGATAACGGACTAGCCTTATTTCAACTTGCTATTTCTAGCTCTGAAACAGGTCTTCTCGAAGACCC
GGTGTTTCGTCCTTTCCACAAGATATATAAAGCCAAGAAATCGAAATACTTTCAAGTTACGGTAAGCATA
TGATAGTCCATTTTAAAACATAATTTTAAAACTGCAAACTACCCAAGAAATTATTACTTTCTACGTCACG
TATTTTGTACTAATATCTTTGTGTTTACAGTCAAATTAATTCCAATTATCTCTCTAACAGCCTTGTATCG
TATATGCAAATATGAAGGAATCATGGGAAATAGGCCCTCACATGTGAGCAAAAGGCCAGCAAAAGGCCAG
GAACCGTAAAAAGGCCGCGTTGCTGGCGTTTTTCCATAGGCTCCGCCCCCCTGACGAGCATCACAAAAAT
CGACGCTCAAGTCAGAGGTGGCGAAACCCGACAGGACTATAAAGATACCAGGCGTTTCCCCCTGGAAGCT
CCCTCGTGCGCTCTCCTGTTCCGACCCTGCCGCTTACCGGATACCTGTCCGCCTTTCTCCCTTCGGGAAG
CGTGGCGCTTTCTCATAGCTCACGCTGTAGGTATCTCAGTTCGGTGTAGGTCGTTCGCTCCAAGCTGGGC
TGTGTGCACGAACCCCCCGTTCAGCCCGACCGCTGCGCCTTATCCGGTAACTATCGTCTTGAGTCCAACC
CGGTAAGACACGACTTATCGCCACTGGCAGCAGCCACTGGTAACAGGATTAGCAGAGCGAGGTATGTAGG
CGGTGCTACAGAGTTCTTGAAGTGGTGGCCTAACTACGGCTACACTAGAAGAACAGTATTTGGTATCTGC
GCTCTGCTGAAGCCAGTTACCTTCGGAAAAAGAGTTGGTAGCTCTTGATCCGGCAAACAAACCACCGCTG
GTAGCGGTGGTTTTTTTGTTTGCAAGCAGCAGATTACGCGCAGAAAAAAAGGATCTCAAGAAGATCCTTT
GATCTTTTCTACGGGGTCTGACGCTCAGTGGAACGAAAACTCACGTTAAGGGATTTTGGTCATGAGATTA
TCAAAAAGGATCTTCACCTAGATCCTTTTAAATTAAAAATGAAGTTTTAAATCAATCTAAAGTATATATG
AGTAAACTTGGTCTGACAGTTACCAATGCTTAATCAGTGAGGCACCTATCTCAGCGATCTGTCTATTTCG
TTCATCCATAGTTGCCTGACTCCCCGTCGTGTAGATAACTACGATACGGGAGGGCTTACCATCTGGCCCC
AGTGCTGCAATGATACCGCGGCTTCCACGCTCACCGGCTCCAGATTTATCAGCAATAAACCAGCCAGCCG
GAAGGGCCGAGCGCAGAAGTGGTCCTGCAACTTTATCCGCCTCCATCCAGTCTATTAATTGTTGCCGGGA
AGCTAGAGTAAGTAGTTCGCCAGTTAATAGTTTGCGCAACGTTGTTGCCATTGCTACAGGCATCGTGGTG
TCACGCTCGTCGTTTGGTATGGCTTCATTCAGCTCCGGTTCCCAACGATCAAGGCGAGTTACATGATCCC
CCATGTTGTGCAAAAAAGCGGTTAGCTCCTTCGGTCCTCCGATCGTTGTCAGAAGTAAGTTGGCCGCAGT
GTTATCACTCATGGTTATGGCAGCACTGCATAATTCTCTTACTGTCATGCCATCCGTAAGATGCTTTTCT
GTGACTGGTGAGTACTCAACCAAGTCATTCTGAGAATAGTGTATGCGGCGACCGAGTTGCTCTTGCCCGG
CGTCAATACGGGATAATACCGCGCCACATAGCAGAACTTTAAAAGTGCTCATCATTGGAAAACGTTCTTC
GGGGCGAAAACTCTCAAGGATCTTACCGCTGTTGAGATCCAGTTCGATGTAACCCACTCGTGCACCCAAC
TGATCTTCAGCATCTTTTACTTTCACCAGCGTTTCTGGGTGAGCAAAAACAGGAAGGCAAAATGCCGCAA
AAAAGGGAATAAGGGCGACACGGAAATGTTGAATACTCATACTCTTCCTTTTTCAATATTATTGAAGCAT
TTATCAGGGTTATTGTCTCATGAGCGGATACATATTTGAATGTATTTAGAAAAATAAACAAATAGGGGTT
CCGCGCACATTTCCCCGAAAAGTGCCACCTGACGTCTAAGAAACCATTATTATCATGACATTAACCTATA
AAAATAGGCGTATCACGAGGCCCTTTCGTCTCGCGCGTTTCGGTGATGACGGTGAAAACCTCTGACACAT
GCAGCTCCCGGAGACGGTCACAGCTTGTCTGTAAGCGGATGCCGGGAGCAGACAAGCCCGTCAGGGCGCG
TCAGCGGGTGTTGGCGGGTGTCGGGGCTGGCTTAACTATGCGGCATCAGAGCAGATTGTACTGAGAGTGC
ACCATAAAATTGTAAACGTTAATATTTTGTTAAAATTCGCGTTAAATTTTTGTTAAATCAGCTCATTTTT
TAACCAATAGACCGAAATCGGCAAAATCCCTTATAAATCAAAAGAATAGCCCGAGATAGAGT
[37 nt withheld, positions 7623-7659]
AAAGAACGTGGACTCCAACGTCAAAGG
[141 nt withheld, positions 7687-7827]
G
[46 nt withheld, positions 7829-7874]
A
[95 nt withheld, positions 7876-7970]
TATGCGGTGTGAAATACCGCACAGATGCGTAAGGAGAAAATACCGCATCAGGCGCCCCTGCAGGCAGCTG
CGCGCTCGCTCGCTCACTGAGGCCGCCCGGGCAAAGCCCGGGCGTCGGGCGACCTTTGGTCGCCCGGCCT
CAGTGAGCGAGCGAGCGCGCAGAGAGGGAGTGGCCAACTCCATCACTAGGGGTTCCTGCGGCCGCTCCCC
AGCATGCCTGCTATTCTCTTCCCAATCCTCCCCCTTGCTGTCCTGCCCCACCCCACCCCCCAGAATAGAA
TGACACCTACTCAGACAATGCGATGCAATTTCCTCATTTTATTAGGAAAGGACAGTGGGAGTGGCACCTT
CCAGGGTCAAGGAAGGCACGGGGGAGGGGCAAACAACAGATGGCTGGCAACTAGAAGGCACAGTCGAGGC
TGATCAGCGAGCTCTAGTTAGAATTCCTTGTACAGCTCGTCCATGCCGAGAGTGATCCCGGCGGCGGTCA
CGAACTCCAGCAGGACCATGTGATCGCGCTTCTCGTTGGGGTCTTTGCTCAGGGCGGACTGGGTGCTCAG
GTAGTGGTTGTCGGGCAGCAGCACGGGGCCGTCGCCGATGGGGGTGTTCTGCTGGTAGTGGTCGGCGAGC
TGCACGCTGCCGTCCTCGATGTTGTGGCGGATCTTGAAGTTCACCTTGATGCCGTTCTTCTGCTTGTCGG
CCATGATATAGACGTTGTGGCTGTTGTAGTTGTACTCCAGCTTGTGCCCCAGGATGTTGCCGTCCTCCTT
GAAGTCGATGCCCTTCAGCTCGATGCGGTTCACCAGGGTGTCGCCCTCGAACTTCACCTCGGCGCGGGTC
TTGTAGTTGCCGTCGTCCTTGAAGAAGATGGTGCGCTCCTGGACGTAGCCTTCGGGCATGGCGGACTTGA
AGAAGTCGTGCTGCTTCATGTGGTCGGGGTAGCGGCTGAAGCACTGCACGCCGTAGGTCAGGGTGGTCAC
GAGGGTGGGCCAGGGCACGGGCAGCTTGCCGGTGGTGCAGATGAACTTCAGGGTCAGCTTGCCGTAGGTG
GCATCGCCCTCGCCCTCGCCGGACACGCTGAACTTGTGGCCGTTTACGTCGCCGTCCAGCTCGACCAGGA
TGGGCACCACCCCGGTGAACAGCTCCTCGCCCTTGCTCACTGGGCCAGGATTCTCCTCGACGTCACCGCA
TGTTAGCAGACTTCCTCTGCCCTCTCCACTGCCGAATTCCTTTTTCTTTTTTGCCTGGCCGGCCTTTTTC
GTGGCCGCCGGCCTTTTGTCGCCTCCCAGCTGAGACAGGTCGATCCGTGTCTCGTACAGGCC
Features (pLannotate 1.2.2; 19 found; start..end, strand, type, name):
   2455..4056    -  CDS            Cas9(N): N-terminal portion of Streptococcus pyogenes Cas9 (Zetsche et al., 2015)
   4194..4421    -  intron         hybrid intron: hybrid between chicken β-actin (CBA) and minute virus of mice (MMV) introns (Gray et al., 2011)
   4422..4578    -  promoter       chicken β-actin promoter (fragment): contains a 21-bp deletion relative to the standard chicken β-actin promoter
   4705..4990    -  enhancer       CMV enhancer: human cytomegalovirus immediate early enhancer; contains an 18-bp deletion relative to the standard CMV enhancer
   5037..5080    -  misc_RNA       gRNA scaffold (fragment): guide RNA scaffold for the Streptococcus pyogenes CRISPR/Cas9 system
   5087..5162    -  misc_RNA       gRNA scaffold: guide RNA scaffold for the Streptococcus pyogenes CRISPR/Cas9 system
   5189..5429    -  promoter       U6 promoter: RNA polymerase III promoter for human U6 snRNA
   5491..6079    -  rep_origin     ori: high-copy-number ColE1/pMB1/pBR322/pUC origin of replication
   6250..7110    -  CDS            AmpR: β-lactamase; bla; confers resistance to ampicillin, carbenicillin, and related antibiotics
   7111..7215    -  promoter       AmpR promoter: bla
   7310..7345    +  CDS            rop (fragment): Rop protein, which maintains plasmids at low copy number; rop
   7447..7496    +  misc_feature   bom (fragment): basis of mobility region from pBR322
   7497..7952    -  rep_origin     f1 ori (sequence partly withheld): f1 bacteriophage origin of replication; arrow indicates direction of (+) strand synthesis
   7971..8022    +  misc_feature   bom (fragment): basis of mobility region from pBR322
   8027..8167    -  repeat_region  AAV2 ITR: inverted terminal repeat of adeno-associated virus serotype 2 inverted
   8272..8383    -  polyA_signal   bGH poly(A) signal: bovine growth hormone polyadenylation signal
   8417..9130    -  CDS            EGFP: EGFP is a basic (constitutively fluorescent) green fluorescent protein published in 1996, derived from Aequorea victoria. It is reported to be a rapidly-maturing weak dimer with moderate acid sensitivity.
   9200..9247    -  CDS            nucleoplasmin NLS: bipartite nuclear localization signal from nucleoplasmin
   9248..2454    -  CDS            Cas9(C) (across the origin): C-terminal portion of Streptococcus pyogenes Cas9 (Zetsche et al., 2015)
