[The description below was written by a language model from this plasmid's Addgene catalogue record and pLannotate feature annotations shown in this document.]
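Description:
PX458 V3 is an empty-backbone, all-in-one CRISPR plasmid for mammalian expression, derived from pSpCas9(BB)-2A-GFP (PX458). It is propagated in E. coli as a high-copy plasmid through a ColE1/pUC-type origin and selected with ampicillin via the β-lactamase gene. An f1 phage origin, short rop and bom fragments, and a single AAV2 inverted terminal repeat are also annotated. These appear to be backbone remnants, since one ITR alone would not support AAV packaging.

The plasmid carries two expression units. In the first, the CBh promoter (CMV enhancer, a chicken β-actin promoter fragment and a hybrid CBA/MVM intron) drives Streptococcus pyogenes Cas9. The annotation software splits Cas9 into adjoining N- and C-terminal portions that together span the numbering origin. Cas9 is followed by a nucleoplasmin nuclear localization signal, then by EGFP and a bovine growth hormone polyadenylation signal. According to the catalogue entry, Cas9 and GFP are joined by a 2A peptide, which is not separately annotated in the table. This linkage yields both proteins from one transcript, so green fluorescence marks Cas9-expressing cells.

In the second unit, a human U6 RNA polymerase III promoter drives the SpCas9 sgRNA scaffold. A BbsI Golden Gate site lets users insert a chosen spacer, and no guide is present as supplied. The distinguishing change is the "3TC" scaffold, a variant that reduces the scaffold's poly-T tract to raise sgRNA transcript levels. A second partial scaffold fragment is also annotated downstream, and the record does not explain it. The plasmid is suited to transient transfection for gene editing, with fluorescence-based identification or sorting of transfected cells.
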