Addgene plasmid #226957: PX458 V3
Purpose: (Empty Backbone) CBh-SpCas9-2A-GFP, and hU6-sgRNA (Sp) with a BbsI golden gate cloning backbone for sgRNA. sgRNA uses 3TC scaffold for increased sgRNA expression.
Depositing lab: Paul Thomas. Depositing organization: Adelaide University. Publication: Optimal SpCas9- and SaCas9-mediated gene editing by enhancing gRNA transcript levels through scaffold poly-T tract reduction. Chey YCJ, Gierus L, Lushington C, Arudkumar JC, B Geiger A, Staker LG, Robertson LJ, Pfitzner C, Kennedy JG, Lee RHB, Godahewa GI, Adikusuma F, Thomas PQ. BMC Genomics. 2025 Feb 12;26(1):138. doi: 10.1186/s12864-025-11317-2. PubMed 39939860.
Backbone
  Vector backbone: pSpCas9(BB)-2A-GFP (PX458)
  Vector type: Mammalian Expression, CRISPR
Growth in bacteria
  Bacterial resistance: Ampicillin, 100 μg/mL
  Growth temperature: 37°C
  Growth strain: DH5alpha
  Copy number: High Copy
Gene/Insert
  Gene/Insert name: None
Terms and licenses: Academic/Nonprofit Terms; Industry Terms: Not Available to Industry
Depositor comments: Contains SpCas9-2A-GFP . Please visit https://doi.org/10.1101/2024.07.19.604224 for bioRxiv preprint.
How to cite: PX458 V3 was a gift from Paul Thomas (Addgene plasmid # 226957 ; http://n2t.net/addgene:226957 ; RRID:Addgene_226957)
